Addgene plasmid #81536: pDONR223_SV2C_p.G630S
Purpose: Gateway Donor vector containing SV2C , part of the Target Accelerator Plasmid Collection.
Depositing lab: Jesse Boehm & William Hahn & David Root. Depositing organization: Broad Institute. Publication: Systematic Functional Interrogation of Rare Cancer Variants Identifies Oncogenic Alleles. Kim E, Ilic N, Shrestha Y, Zou L, Kamburov A, Zhu C, Yang X, Lubonja R, Tran N, Nguyen C, Lawrence MS, Piccioni F, Bagul M, Doench JG, Chouinard CR, Wu X, Hogstrom L, Natoli T, Tamayo P, Horn H, Corsello SM, Lage K, Root DE, Subramanian A, Golub TR, Getz G, Boehm JS, Hahn WC. Cancer Discov. 2016 Jul;6(7):714-26. doi: 10.1158/2159-8290.CD-16-0160. Epub 2016 May 4. PubMed 27147599.
Backbone
  Vector backbone: pDONR223
  Backbone manufacturer: Invitrogen
  Backbone size w/o insert (bp): 2790
  Vector type: Gateway Entry vector
Growth in bacteria
  Bacterial resistance: Spectinomycin, 50 μg/mL
  Growth temperature: 37°C
  Growth strain: DH5alpha
  Copy number: High Copy
Gene/Insert
  Gene/Insert name: SV2C (alt name: NM_014979.3)
  Species: H. sapiens (human)
  Mutation: F346S; G630S
  Entrez Gene: SV2C
  Promoter: None
  Cloning method: Gateway Cloning
  Sequencing primers: 5′ M13pUC-fwd; 3′ M13-Rev
Terms and licenses: Academic/Nonprofit Terms; Industry Terms: Not Available to Industry
Depositor comments: Closed state: stop codon immediately follows insert
How to cite: pDONR223_SV2C_p.G630S was a gift from Jesse Boehm & William Hahn & David Root (Addgene plasmid # 81536 ; http://n2t.net/addgene:81536 ; RRID:Addgene_81536)
