[The description below was written by a language model from this plasmid's Addgene catalogue record and pLannotate feature annotations shown in this document.]
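Description:
pDONR223_SV2C_p.G630S is a Gateway entry clone built on the Invitrogen pDONR223 backbone. It carries a variant open reading frame of human SV2C (synaptic vesicle glycoprotein 2C) and belongs to the Target Accelerator Plasmid Collection. The plasmid is propagated in E. coli from a high-copy ColE1/pUC-type origin. Selection is with spectinomycin, through the aadA (SmR) aminoglycoside adenylyltransferase gene, which lies downstream of a fragment of the class 1 integron Pc promoter. The sequenced record is 4,977 nt. Short lacI, lacZα and gentamicin-resistance fragments are backbone remnants rather than functional genes. The rrnB T1 and T2 terminators sit upstream of the cloning region and shield the insert from read-through transcription.

The SV2C coding sequence of roughly 2.2 kb is flanked by two attL recombination sites. The automated annotation labels both as attL3, although they serve as the paired sites for an LR Clonase reaction. The catalogue lists two substitutions relative to the reference transcript: G630S, which names the construct, and an additional F346S change. The clone is in the "closed" configuration, with a stop codon directly after the insert, so it encodes the untagged C-terminus and cannot be fused to C-terminal tags in a destination vector. No promoter drives the insert in this plasmid. The only nearby promoter is a T7 promoter beyond the downstream att site, oriented back towards the insert on the opposite strand, so expression requires transfer into a destination vector.

The construct is intended as a shuttle source, allowing the mutant ORF to be moved by LR recombination into expression vectors. The associated collection was built for systematic functional testing of rare cancer-associated variants.
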