Features (pLannotate 1.2.2; 12 found; start..end, strand, type, name):
    121..213     +  CDS            lacI (fragment): lac repressor; lacI; The lac repressor binds to the lac operator to inhibit transcription in E. coli. This inhibition can be relieved by adding lactose or isopropyl-β-D-thiogalactopyranoside (IPTG).
    268..295     -  terminator     rrnB T2 terminator: transcription terminator T2 from the E. coli rrnB gene
    427..470     +  terminator     rrnB T1 terminator: Escherichia coli rrnB; transcription terminator T1 from the E. coli rrnB gene
    517..553     -  CDS            lacZα (fragment): LacZα fragment of β-galactosidase; lacZ fragment
    570..665     +  protein_bind   attL3: mutant version of attL; recombination site for the Gateway® LR reaction LR Clonase™
    671..2851    +  CDS            SV2C: SV2C_HUMAN - Also known as KIAA1054. Experimental evidence at protein level: Swiss-Prot protein existence level 1. (Microbial infection) Possible receptor for C.botulinum neurotoxin type D (BoNT/D, botD); note that type D does not usually infect humans. From Homo sapiens (Human).
   2859..2954    -  protein_bind   attL3: mutant version of attL; recombination site for the Gateway® LR reaction LR Clonase™
   2973..2991    -  promoter       T7 promoter: promoter for bacteriophage T7 RNA polymerase
   3181..3204    +  promoter       Pc promoter (fragment): intI1 (promoter lies within the coding sequence); class 1 integron promoter
   3380..3436    +  CDS            GmR (fragment): gentamycin acetyltransferase; aacC1; confers resistance to gentamycin
   3443..4234    +  CDS            SmR: aminoglycoside adenylyltransferase (Murphy, 1985); aadA; confers resistance to spectinomycin and streptomycin
   4327..4915    +  rep_origin     ori: high-copy-number ColE1/pMB1/pBR322/pUC origin of replication
>Addgene plasmid #81536 | pDONR223_SV2C_p.G630S | addgene full sequence | sequence record 168757 | Addgene NGS Result
CTTTCCTGCGTTATCCCCTGATTCTGTGGATAACCGTATTACCGCCTTTGAGTGAGCTGATACCGCTCGC
CGCAGCCGAACGACCGAGCGCAGCGAGTCAGTGAGCGAGGAAGCGGAAGAGCGCCCAATACGCAAACCGC
CTCTCCCCGCGCGTTGGCCGATTCATTAATGCAGCTGGCACGACAGGTTTCCCGACTGGAAAGCGGGCAG
TGAGCGCAACGCAATTAATACGCGTACCGCTAGCCAGGAAGAGTTTGTAGAAACGCAAAAAGGCCATCCG
TCAGGATGGCCTTCTGCTTAGTTTGATGCCTGGCAGTTTATGGCGGGCGTCCTGCCCGCCACCCTCCGGG
CCGTTGCTTCACAACGTTCAAATCCGCTCCCGGCGGATTTGTCCTACTCAGGAGAGCGTTCACCGACAAA
CAACAGATAAAACGAAAGGCCCAGTCTTCCGACTGAGCCTTTCGTTTTATTTGATGCCTGGCAGTTCCCT
ACTCTCGCGTTAACGCTAGCATGGATGTTTTCCCAGTCACGACGTTGTAAAACGACGGCCAGTCTTAAGC
TCGGGCCCCAAATAATGATTTTATTTTGACTGATAGTGACCTGTTCGTTGCAACAAATTGATGAGCAATG
CTTTTTTATAATGCCAACTTTGTACAAAAAAGTTGGCACCATGGAAGACTCTTACAAGGATAGGACTTCA
CTGATGAAGGGTGCCAAGGACATTGCCAGAGAGGTGAAGAAACAAACAGTAAAGAAGGTGAATCAAGCTG
TGGACCGAGCCCAGGATGAATACACCCAGAGGTCCTACAGTCGGTTCCAAGATGAAGAAGATGATGATGA
CTACTACCCGGCTGGAGAAACCTATAATGGTGAGGCCAACGATGACGAAGGCTCAAGTGAAGCCACTGAG
GGGCATGATGAAGATGATGAGATCTATGAGGGGGAGTATCAGGGCATCCCCAGTATGAACCAAGCGAAGG
ACAGCATCGTGTCAGTGGGGCAGCCCAAGGGCGATGAGTACAAGGACCGACGGGAGCTGGAATCAGAAAG
GAGAGCTGACGAGGAAGAGTTAGCCCAGCAGTATGAGCTGATAATCCAAGAATGCGGTCATGGTCGTTTT
CAGTGGGCCCTTTTCTTCGTCCTGGGCATGGCTCTTATGGCAGACGGTGTAGAGGTGTTTGTCGTTGGCT
TCGTGTTACCCAGTGCTGAGACAGACCTCTGCATCCCAAATTCAGGATCTGGATGGCTAGGCAGCATAGT
GTACCTCGGGATGATGGTGGGGGCGTTCTTCTGGGGAGGACTGGCAGACAAAGTGGGAAGGAAACAGTCT
CTTCTGATTTGCATGTCTGTCAACGGATTCTTTGCCTTCCTTTCTTCATTTGTCCAAGGTTATGGCTTCT
TTCTCTTCTGTCGCTTACTTTCTGGATTCGGGATTGGAGGAGCCATACCCACTGTGTTCTCGTACTTTGC
TGAAGTCCTGGCCCGGGAAAAGCGGGGCGAACACTTGAGCTGGCTCTGCATGTTCTGGATGATCGGTGGC
ATCTACGCCTCTGCCATGGCCTGGGCCATCATCCCGCACTACGGGTGGAGCTTCAGCATGGGATCGGCCT
ACCAGTTTCACAGTTGGCGTGTGTTTGTCATCGTCTGTGCACTCCCCTGTGTCTCCTCCGTGGTGGCCCT
CACATTCATGCCTGAAAGCCCACGATCCTTGTTGGAGGTTGGAAAACATGATGAAGCTTGGATGATTCTG
AAGTTAATTCATGACACCAACATGAGAGCCCGGGGTCAGCCTGAGAAGGTCTTCACGGTAAACAAAATAA
AAACTCCTAAACAAATAGATGAGCTGATTGAAATTGAGAGTGACACAGGAACATGGTATAGGAGGTGTTT
TGTTCGGATCCGCACCGAGCTGTACGGAATTTGGTTGACTTTTATGAGATGTTTCAACTACCCAGTCAGG
GATAATACAATAAAGCTTACAATTGTTTGGTTCACCCTGTCCTTTGGGTACTATGGATTATCCGTTTGGT
TCCCTGATGTCATTAAACCTCTGCAGTCCGATGAATATGCATTGCTAACCAGAAATGTGGAGAGAGATAA
ATATGCAAATTTCACTATTAACTTTACAATGGAAAATCAGATTCATACTGGAATGGAATACGACAATGGC
AGATTCATAGGGGTCAAGTTCAAATCTGTAACTTTCAAAGACTCTGTTTTTAAGTCCTGCACCTTTGAGG
ATGTAACTTCAGTGAACACCTACTTCAAGAACTGCACATTTATTGACACTGTTTTTGACAACACAGATTT
TGAGCCATATAAATTCATTGACAGTGAATTTAAAAACTGCTCGTTTTTTCACAACAAGACGGGATGTCAG
ATTACCTTTGATGATGACTATAGTGCCTACTGGATTTATTTTGTCAACTTTCTGGGGACATTGGCAGTAT
TGCCAGGGAACATTGTGTCTGCTCTGCTGATGGACAGAATTGGGCGCTTAACAATGCTAGGTGGCTCTAT
GGTGCTTTCGGGGATCAGCTGTTTCTTCCTTTGGTTCAGCACCAGTGAATCCATGATGATAGGCATGCTG
TGTCTGTACAATGGATTGACCATCTCAGCCTGGAACTCTCTTGACGTGGTCACTGTGGAACTGTACCCCA
CAGACCGGAGGGCAACAGGCTTTGGCTTCTTAAATGCGCTATGCAAGGCAGCAGCCGTCCTGGGAAACTT
AATATTTGGCTCTCTGGTCAGCATCACCAAATCAATCCCCATCCTGCTGGCTTCTACTGTGCTCGTGTGT
GGAGGACTCGTTGGGCTGTGCCTGCCTGACACACGAACCCAGGTTCTGATGTGATTGCCAACTTTCTTGT
ACAAAGTTGGCATTATAAGAAAGCATTGCTTATCAATTTGTTGCAACGAACAGGTCACTATCAGTCAAAA
TAAAATCATTATTTGCCATCCAGCTGATATCCCCTATAGTGAGTCGTATTACATGGTCATAGCTGTTTCC
TGGCAGCTCTGGCCCGTGTCTCAAAATCTCTGATGTTACATTGCACAAGATAAAAATATATCATCATGCC
TCCTCTAGACCAGCCAGGACAGAAATGCCTCGACTTCGCTGCTACCCAAGGTTGCCGGGTGACGCACACC
GTGGAAACGGATGAAGGCACGAACCCAGTGGACATAAGCCTGTTCGGTTCGTAAGCTGTAATGCAAGTAG
CGTATGCGCTCACGCAACTGGTCCAGAACCTTGACCGAACGCAGCGGTGGTAACGGCGCAGTGGCGGTTT
TCATGGCTTGTTATGACTGTTTTTTTGGGGTACAGTCTATGCCTCGGGCATCCAAGCAGCAAGCGCGTTA
CGCCGTGGGTCGATGTTTGATGTTATGGAGCAGCAACGATGTTACGCAGCAGGGCAGTCGCCCTAAAACA
AAGTTAAACATTATGAGGGAAGCGGTGATCGCCGAAGTATCGACTCAACTATCAGAGGTAGTTGGCGTCA
TCGAGCGCCATCTCGAACCGACGTTGCTGGCCGTACATTTGTACGGCTCCGCAGTGGATGGCGGCCTGAA
GCCACACAGTGATATTGATTTGCTGGTTACGGTGACCGTAAGGCTTGATGAAACAACGCGGCGAGCTTTG
ATCAACGACCTTTTGGAAACTTCGGCTTCCCCTGGAGAGAGCGAGATTCTCCGCGCTGTAGAAGTCACCA
TTGTTGTGCACGACGACATCATTCCGTGGCGTTATCCAGCTAAGCGCGAACTGCAATTTGGAGAATGGCA
GCGCAATGACATTCTTGCAGGTATCTTCGAGCCAGCCACGATCGACATTGATCTGGCTATCTTGCTGACA
AAAGCAAGAGAACATAGCGTTGCCTTGGTAGGTCCAGCGGCGGAGGAACTCTTTGATCCGGTTCCTGAAC
AGGATCTATTTGAGGCGCTAAATGAAACCTTAACGCTATGGAACTCGCCGCCCGACTGGGCTGGCGATGA
GCGAAATGTAGTGCTTACGTTGTCCCGCATTTGGTACAGCGCAGTAACCGGCAAAATCGCGCCGAAGGAT
GTCGCTGCCGACTGGGCAATGGAGCGCCTGCCGGCCCAGTATCAGCCCGTCATACTTGAAGCTAGACAGG
CTTATCTTGGACAAGAAGAAGATCGCTTGGCCTCGCGCGCAGATCAGTTGGAAGAATTTGTCCACTACGT
GAAAGGCGAGATCACCAAGGTAGTCGGCAAATAACCCTCGAGCCACCCATGACCAAAATCCCTTAACGTG
AGTTACGCGTCGTTCCACTGAGCGTCAGACCCCGTAGAAAAGATCAAAGGATCTTCTTGAGATCCTTTTT
TTCTGCGCGTAATCTGCTGCTTGCAAACAAAAAAACCACCGCTACCAGCGGTGGTTTGTTTGCCGGATCA
AGAGCTACCAACTCTTTTTCCGAAGGTAACTGGCTTCAGCAGAGCGCAGATACCAAATACTGTTCTTCTA
GTGTAGCCGTAGTTAGGCCACCACTTCAAGAACTCTGTAGCACCGCCTACATACCTCGCTCTGCTAATCC
TGTTACCAGTGGCTGCTGCCAGTGGCGATAAGTCGTGTCTTACCGGGTTGGACTCAAGACGATAGTTACC
GGATAAGGCGCAGCGGTCGGGCTGAACGGGGGGTTCGTGCACACAGCCCAGCTTGGAGCGAACGACCTAC
ACCGAACTGAGATACCTACAGCGTGAGCTATGAGAAAGCGCCACGCTTCCCGAAGGGAGAAAGGCGGACA
GGTATCCGGTAAGCGGCAGGGTCGGAACAGGAGAGCGCACGAGGGAGCTTCCAGGGGGAAACGCCTGGTA
TCTTTATAGTCCTGTCGGGTTTCGCCACCTCTGACTTGAGCGTCGATTTTTGTGATGCTCGTCAGGGGGG
CGGAGCCTATGGAAAAACGCCAGCAACGCGGCCTTTTTACGGTTCCTGGCCTTTTGCTGGCCTTTTGCTC
ACATGTT
