>Addgene plasmid #81536 | pDONR223_SV2C_p.G630S | depositor partial sequence | sequence record 154855 | Insert sequence
ATGGAAGACTCTTACAAGGATAGGACTTCACTGATGAAGGGTGCCAAGGACATTGCCAGAGAGGTGAAGA
AACAAACAGTAAAGAAGGTGAATCAAGCTGTGGACCGAGCCCAGGATGAATACACCCAGAGGTCCTACAG
TCGGTTCCAAGATGAAGAAGATGATGATGACTACTACCCGGCTGGAGAAACCTATAATGGTGAGGCCAAC
GATGACGAAGGCTCAAGTGAAGCCACTGAGGGGCATGATGAAGATGATGAGATCTATGAGGGGGAGTATC
AGGGCATCCCCAGTATGAACCAAGCGAAGGACAGCATCGTGTCAGTGGGGCAGCCCAAGGGCGATGAGTA
CAAGGACCGACGGGAGCTGGAATCAGAAAGGAGAGCTGACGAGGAAGAGTTAGCCCAGCAGTATGAGCTG
ATAATCCAAGAATGCGGTCATGGTCGTTTTCAGTGGGCCCTTTTCTTCGTCCTGGGCATGGCTCTTATGG
CAGACGGTGTAGAGGTGTTTGTCGTTGGCTTCGTGTTACCCAGTGCTGAGACAGACCTCTGCATCCCAAA
TTCAGGATCTGGATGGCTAGGCAGCATAGTGTACCTCGGGATGATGGTGGGGGCGTTCTTCTGGGGAGGA
CTGGCAGACAAAGTGGGAAGGAAACAGTCTCTTCTGATTTGCATGTCTGTCAACGGATTCTTTGCCTTCC
TTTCTTCATTTGTCCAAGGTTATGGCTTCTTTCTCTTCTGTCGCTTACTTTCTGGATTCGGGATTGGAGG
AGCCATACCCACTGTGTTCTCGTACTTTGCTGAAGTCCTGGCCCGGGAAAAGCGGGGCGAACACTTGAGC
TGGCTCTGCATGTTCTGGATGATCGGTGGCATCTACGCCTCTGCCATGGCCTGGGCCATCATCCCGCACT
ACGGGTGGAGCTTCAGCATGGGATCGGCCTACCAGTTTCACAGTTGGCGTGTGTTTGTCATCGTCTGTGC
ACTCCCCTGTGTCTCCTCCGTGGTGGCCCTCACATTCATGCCTGAAAGCCCACGATCCTTGTTGGAGGTT
GGAAAACATGATGAAGCTTGGATGATTCTGAAGTTAATTCATGACACCAACATGAGAGCCCGGGGTCAGC
CTGAGAAGGTCTTCACGGTAAACAAAATAAAAACTCCTAAACAAATAGATGAGCTGATTGAAATTGAGAG
TGACACAGGAACATGGTATAGGAGGTGTTTTGTTCGGATCCGCACCGAGCTGTACGGAATTTGGTTGACT
TTTATGAGATGTTTCAACTACCCAGTCAGGGATAATACAATAAAGCTTACAATTGTTTGGTTCACCCTGT
CCTTTGGGTACTATGGATTATCCGTTTGGTTCCCTGATGTCATTAAACCTCTGCAGTCCGATGAATATGC
ATTGCTAACCAGAAATGTGGAGAGAGATAAATATGCAAATTTCACTATTAACTTTACAATGGAAAATCAG
ATTCATACTGGAATGGAATACGACAATGGCAGATTCATAGGGGTCAAGTTCAAATCTGTAACTTTCAAAG
ACTCTGTTTTTAAGTCCTGCACCTTTGAGGATGTAACTTCAGTGAACACCTACTTCAAGAACTGCACATT
TATTGACACTGTTTTTGACAACACAGATTTTGAGCCATATAAATTCATTGACAGTGAATTTAAAAACTGC
TCGTTTTTTCACAACAAGACGGGATGTCAGATTACCTTTGATGATGACTATAGTGCCTACTGGATTTATT
TTGTCAACTTTCTGGGGACATTGGCAGTATTGCCAGGGAACATTGTGTCTGCTCTGCTGATGGACAGAAT
TGGGCGCTTAACAATGCTAGGTGGCTCTATGGTGCTTTCGGGGATCAGCTGTTTCTTCCTTTGGTTCAGC
ACCAGTGAATCCATGATGATAGGCATGCTGTGTCTGTACAATGGATTGACCATCTCAGCCTGGAACTCTC
TTGACGTGGTCACTGTGGAACTGTACCCCACAGACCGGAGGGCAACAGGCTTTGGCTTCTTAAATGCGCT
ATGCAAGGCAGCAGCCGTCCTGGGAAACTTAATATTTGGCTCTCTGGTCAGCATCACCAAATCAATCCCC
ATCCTGCTGGCTTCTACTGTGCTCGTGTGTGGAGGACTCGTTGGGCTGTGCCTGCCTGACACACGAACCC
AGGTTCTGATG
