>Addgene plasmid #81536 | pDONR223_SV2C_p.G630S | addgene partial sequence | sequence record 156581 | M13-F20 5'-TGTAAAACGACGGCCAGT-3'
TTCGTTGCAACAAATTGATGAGCAATGCTTTTTTATAATGCCAACTTTGTACAAAAAAGTTGGCACCATG
GAAGACTCTTACAAGGATAGGACTTCACTGATGAAGGGTGCCAAGGACATTGCCAGAGAGGTGAAGAAAC
AAACAGTAAAGAAGGTGAATCAAGCTGTGGACCGAGCCCAGGATGAATACACCCAGAGGTCCTACAGTCG
GTTCCAAGATGAAGAAGATGATGATGACTACTACCCGGCTGGAGAAACCTATAATGGTGAGGCCAACGAT
GACGAAGGCTCAAGTGAAGCCACTGAGGGGCATGATGAAGATGATGAGATCTATGAGGGGGAGTATCAGG
GCATCCCCAGTATGAACCAAGCGAAGGACAGCATCGTGTCAGTGGGGCAGCCCAAGGGCGATGAGTACAA
GGACCGACGGGAGCTGGAATCAGAAAGGAGAGCTGACGAGGAAGAGTTAGCCCAGCAGTATGAGCTGATA
ATCCAAGAATGCGGTCATGGTCGTTTTCAGTGGGCCCTTTTCTTCGTCCTGGGCATGGCTCTTATGGCAG
ACGGTGTAGAGGTGTTTGTCGTTGGCTTCGTGTTACCCAGTGCTGAGACAGACCTCTGCATCCCAAATTC
AGGATCTGGATGGCTAGGCAGCATAGTGTACCTCGGGATGATGGTGGGGGCGTTCTTCTGGGGAGGACTG
GCAGACAAAGTGGGAAGGAAACAGTCTCTTCTGATTTGCATGTCTGTCAACGGATTCTTTGCCTTCCTTT
CTTCATTTGTCCAAGGTTATGGCTTCTTTCTCTTCTGTCGCTTACTTTCTGGATTCGGGATTGGAGGAGC
CATACCCACTGTGTTCTCGTACTTTGCTGAAGTCCTGGCCCGGG
